>Addgene plasmid #97382 | UKNP1.11.6 | depositor full sequence | sequence record 179078 | UKNP1.11.6 sequence 7248 bps
GACGGATCGGGAGATCTCCCGATCCCCTATGGTCGACTCTCAGTACAATCTGCTCTGATGCCGCATAGTT
AAGCCAGTATCTGCTCCCTGCTTGTGTGTTGGAGGTCGCTGAGTAGTGCGCGAGCAAAATTTAAGCTACA
ACAAGGCAAGGCTTGACCGACAATTGCATGAAGAATCTGCTTAGGGTTAGGCGTTTTGCGCTGCTTCGCG
ATGTACGGGCCAGATATACGCGTTGACATTGATTATTGACTAGTTATTAATAGTAATCAATTACGGGGTC
ATTAGTTCATAGCCCATATATGGAGTTCCGCGTTACATAACTTACGGTAAATGGCCCGCCTGGCTGACCG
CCCAACGACCCCCGCCCATTGACGTCAATAATGACGTATGTTCCCATAGTAACGCCAATAGGGACTTTCC
ATTGACGTCAATGGGTGGACTATTTACGGTAAACTGCCCACTTGGCAGTACATCAAGTGTATCATATGCC
AAGTACGCCCCCTATTGACGTCAATGACGGTAAATGGCCCGCCTGGCATTATGCCCAGTACATGACCTTA
TGGGACTTTCCTACTTGGCAGTACATCTACGTATTAGTCATCGCTATTACCATGGTGATGCGGTTTTGGC
AGTACATCAATGGGCGTGGATAGCGGTTTGACTCACGGGGATTTCCAAGTCTCCACCCCATTGACGTCAA
TGGGAGTTTGTTTTGGCACCAAAATCAACGGGACTTTCCAAAATGTCGTAACAACTCCGCCCCATTGACG
CAAATGGGCGGTAGGCGTGTACGGTGGGAGGTCTATATAAGCAGAGCTCTCTGGCTAACTAGAGAACCCA
CTGCTTACTGGCTTATCGAAATTAATACGACTCACTATAGGGAGACCCAAGCTGGCTAGTTAAGCTTGGT
ACCGAGCTCGGATCCAGTACCCTTCACCATGGGTTGCTCTTTCTCTATCTTCCTTCTGGCCCTGCTCTCT
TGCTTGACTGTACCCGCTTCGGCCTACCAAGTGCGCAACAGCTCGGGGCTTTATCATGTCACCAATGATT
GCCCTAACTCGAGTATTGTGTACGAGGCGGCCGATGCCATCCTGCACACTCCGGGGTGTGTCCCTTGCGT
TCGCGAGGGTAACGCCTCGAGGTGTTGGGTGGCGGTGACCCCCACGGTGGCCACCAGGGATGGCAAACTC
CCCACAACGCAGCTTCGACGTCACATCGATCTGCTTGTCGGGAGCGCCACCCTCTGCTCGGCCCTCTACG
TGGGGGACCTGTGCGGGTCCGTCTTCCTTGTCGGCCAACTGTTTACCTTCTCTCCCAGACACCACTGGAC
GACGCAAGGCTGTAATTGTTCTATCTATCCCGGCCACATAACGGGTCACCGCATGGCATGGGATATGATG
ATGAACTGGTCCCCTACGGCGGCGTTGGTGATGGCTCAGCTGCTCCGGATCCCACAAGCCATCATGGACA
TGATCGCTGGTGCTCACTGGGGTGTCCTGGCGGGCATAGCGTATTTCTCCATGGTGGGGAACTGGGCGAA
AGTCCTGGTGGTGCTGCTGCTATTTGCCGGCGTCGGCGCGGAAACCCACGTCACCGGAGGAAGCGCCGGC
CACACTGTGGCTGGGCTTGCTGGTTTCCTCACACGAGGCCCCAAGCAGAACATCCAACTGATCAACACCA
ACGGCAGTTGGCACATCAATAGCACGGCCTTGAACTGCAATGACAGCCTTGACACCGGCTGGATAGCAGG
GCTCTTCTATCATCACAAATTCAACTCTTCAGGCTGTTCCGAGAGGTTGGCCAGCTGCCGACGCCTTACC
GATTTTGCCCAGGGCTGGGGCCCTATCAGTCATGCCAACGGAAGCGGCCCCGACGAGCGCCCCTACTGCT
GGCACTACCCCCCAAGACCTTGCGGTATTGTGCCCGCAAAGAGCGTGTGTGGCCCGGTATATTGCTTCAC
TCCCAGCCCCGTGGTGGTGGGAACGACCGACAGGTCGGGCGCGCCTACCTACAGCTGGGGTGCAAATGAT
ACGGACGTCTTCGTCCTTAACAACACCAGGCCACCGCTGGGCAATTGGTTCGGTTGCACCTGGATGAACG
CAACTGGATTCACCAAAGTGTGCGGAGCACCCCCTTGTGTCATCGGAGGGGCGGGCAACAACACCTTGCG
CTGCCCCACTGATTGTTTCCGCAAGCATCCGGAAGCAACATACTCTCGGTGCGGCTCCGGTCCCTGGATT
ACACCCAGGTGCATGGTCCACTATCCGTATAGGCTTTGGCATTATCCTTGTACCATCAACTACACCATAT
TCAAAGTCAGGATGTACGTGGGAGGGGTCGAGCACAGGCTGGAAGCTGCCTGCAACTGGACGCGGGGCGA
ACGCTGTGATCTGGAAGACAGGGACAGGTCCGAGCTCAGCCCATTGCTGCTGTCCACCACGCAGTGGCAG
GTCCTTCCGTGCTCTTTCACGACCCTGCCAGCCTTGTCCACCGGCCTCATCCACCTCCACCAGAACATCG
TGGACGTGCAGTACTTATACGGGGTAGGGTCAAGCATCGCGTCCTGGGCCATTAAGTGGGAGTACGTCGT
TCTCCTGTTCCTCCTGCTTGCAGACGCGCGCGTCTGCTCCTGCTTGTGGATGATGTTACTCATATCCCAA
GCGGAGGCGTAAAAGGGTCAAGACAATTCTGCAGATATCCAGCACAGTGGCGGCCGCTCGAGTCTAGAGG
GCCCGCGGTTCGAAGGTAAGCCTATCCCTAACCCTCTCCTCGGTCTCGATTCTACGCGTACCGGTCATCA
TCACCATCACCATTGAGTTTAAACCCGCTGATCAGCCTCGACTGTGCCTTCTAGTTGCCAGCCATCTGTT
GTTTGCCCCTCCCCCGTGCCTTCCTTGACCCTGGAAGGTGCCACTCCCACTGTCCTTTCCTAATAAAATG
AGGAAATTGCATCGCATTGTCTGAGTAGGTGTCATTCTATTCTGGGGGGTGGGGTGGGGCAGGACAGCAA
GGGGGAGGATTGGGAAGACAATAGCAGGCATGCTGGGGATGCGGTGGGCTCTATGGCTTCTGAGGCGGAA
AGAACCAGCTGGGGCTCTAGGGGGTATCCCC
[124 nt withheld, positions 3112-3235]
C
[32 nt withheld, positions 3237-3268]
CA
[57 nt withheld, positions 3271-3327]
A
[49 nt withheld, positions 3329-3377]
CCTTTGACGTTGGAGTCCACGTTCTTT
[37 nt withheld, positions 3405-3441]
ACCCTATCTCGGTCTATTCTTTTGATTTATAAGGGATTTTGGGGATTTCGGCCTATTGGTTAAAAAATGA
GCTGATTTAACAAAAATTTAACGCGAATTAATTCTGTGGAATGTGTGTCAGTTAGGGTGTGGAAAGTCCC
CAGGCTCCCCAGGCAGGCAGAAGTATGCAAAGCATGCATCTCAATTAGTCAGCAACCAGGTGTGGAAAGT
CCCCAGGCTCCCCAGCAGGCAGAAGTATGCAAAGCATGCATCTCAATTAGTCAGCAACCATAGTCCCGCC
CCTAACTCCGCCCATCCCGCCCCTAACTCCGCCCAGTTCCGCCCATTCTCCGCCCCATGGCTGACTAATT
TTTTTTATTTATGCAGAGGCCGAGGCCGCCTCTGCCTCTGAGCTATTCCAGAAGTAGTGAGGAGGCTTTT
TTGGAGGCCTAGGCTTTTGCAAAAAGCTCCCGGGAGCTTGTATATCCATTTTCGGATCTGATCAAGAGAC
AGGATGAGGATCGTTTCGCATGATTGAACAAGATGGATTGCACGCAGGTTCTCCGGCCGCTTGGGTGGAG
AGGCTATTCGGCTATGACTGGGCACAACAGACAATCGGCTGCTCTGATGCCGCCGTGTTCCGGCTGTCAG
CGCAGGGGCGCCCGGTTCTTTTTGTCAAGACCGACCTGTCCGGTGCCCTGAATGAACTGCAGGACGAGGC
AGCGCGGCTATCGTGGCTGGCCACGACGGGCGTTCCTTGCGCAGCTGTGCTCGACGTTGTCACTGAAGCG
GGAAGGGACTGGCTGCTATTGGGCGAAGTGCCGGGGCAGGATCTCCTGTCATCTCACCTTGCTCCTGCCG
AGAAAGTATCCATCATGGCTGATGCAATGCGGCGGCTGCATACGCTTGATCCGGCTACCTGCCCATTCGA
CCACCAAGCGAAACATCGCATCGAGCGAGCACGTACTCGGATGGAAGCCGGTCTTGTCGATCAGGATGAT
CTGGACGAAGAGCATCAGGGGCTCGCGCCAGCCGAACTGTTCGCCAGGCTCAAGGCGCGCATGCCCGACG
GCGAGGATCTCGTCGTGACCCATGGCGATGCCTGCTTGCCGAATATCATGGTGGAAAATGGCCGCTTTTC
TGGATTCATCGACTGTGGCCGGCTGGGTGTGGCGGACCGCTATCAGGACATAGCGTTGGCTACCCGTGAT
ATTGCTGAAGAGCTTGGCGGCGAATGGGCTGACCGCTTCCTCGTGCTTTACGGTATCGCCGCTCCCGATT
CGCAGCGCATCGCCTTCTATCGCCTTCTTGACGAGTTCTTCTGAGCGGGACTCTGGGGTTCGCGAAATGA
CCGACCAAGCGACGCCCAACCTGCCATCACGAGATTTCGATTCCACCGCCGCCTTCTATGAAAGGTTGGG
CTTCGGAATCGTTTTCCGGGACGCCGGCTGGATGATCCTCCAGCGCGGGGATCTCATGCTGGAGTTCTTC
GCCCACCCCAACTTGTTTATTGCAGCTTATAATGGTTACAAATAAAGCAATAGCATCACAAATTTCACAA
ATAAAGCATTTTTTTCACTGCATTCTAGTTGTGGTTTGTCCAAACTCATCAATGTATCTTATCATGTCTG
TATACCGTCGACCTCTAGCTAGAGCTTGGCGTAATCATGGTCATAGCTGTTTCCTGTGTGAAATTGTTAT
CCGCTCACAATTCCACACAACATACGAGCCGGAAGCATAAAGTGTAAAGCCTGGGGTGCCTAATGAGTGA
GCTAACTCACATTAATTGCGTTGCGCTCACTGCCCGCTTTCCAGTCGGGAAACCTGTCGTGCCAGCTGCA
TTAATGAATCGGCCAACGCGCGGGGAGAGGCGGTTTGCGTATTGGGCGCTCTTCCGCTTCCTCGCTCACT
GACTCGCTGCGCTCGGTCGTTCGGCTGCGGCGAGCGGTATCAGCTCACTCAAAGGCGGTAATACGGTTAT
CCACAGAATCAGGGGATAACGCAGGAAAGAACATGTGAGCAAAAGGCCAGCAAAAGGCCAGGAACCGTAA
AAAGGCCGCGTTGCTGGCGTTTTTCCATAGGCTCCGCCCCCCTGACGAGCATCACAAAAATCGACGCTCA
AGTCAGAGGTGGCGAAACCCGACAGGACTATAAAGATACCAGGCGTTTCCCCCTGGAAGCTCCCTCGTGC
GCTCTCCTGTTCCGACCCTGCCGCTTACCGGATACCTGTCCGCCTTTCTCCCTTCGGGAAGCGTGGCGCT
TTCTCAATGCTCACGCTGTAGGTATCTCAGTTCGGTGTAGGTCGTTCGCTCCAAGCTGGGCTGTGTGCAC
GAACCCCCCGTTCAGCCCGACCGCTGCGCCTTATCCGGTAACTATCGTCTTGAGTCCAACCCGGTAAGAC
ACGACTTATCGCCACTGGCAGCAGCCACTGGTAACAGGATTAGCAGAGCGAGGTATGTAGGCGGTGCTAC
AGAGTTCTTGAAGTGGTGGCCTAACTACGGCTACACTAGAAGGACAGTATTTGGTATCTGCGCTCTGCTG
AAGCCAGTTACCTTCGGAAAAAGAGTTGGTAGCTCTTGATCCGGCAAACAAACCACCGCTGGTAGCGGTG
GTTTTTTTGTTTGCAAGCAGCAGATTACGCGCAGAAAAAAAGGATCTCAAGAAGATCCTTTGATCTTTTC
TACGGGGTCTGACGCTCAGTGGAACGAAAACTCACGTTAAGGGATTTTGGTCATGAGATTATCAAAAAGG
ATCTTCACCTAGATCCTTTTAAATTAAAAATGAAGTTTTAAATCAATCTAAAGTATATATGAGTAAACTT
GGTCTGACAGTTACCAATGCTTAATCAGTGAGGCACCTATCTCAGCGATCTGTCTATTTCGTTCATCCAT
AGTTGCCTGACTCCCCGTCGTGTAGATAACTACGATACGGGAGGGCTTACCATCTGGCCCCAGTGCTGCA
ATGATACCGCGAGACCCACGCTCACCGGCTCCAGATTTATCAGCAATAAACCAGCCAGCCGGAAGGGCCG
AGCGCAGAAGTGGTCCTGCAACTTTATCCGCCTCCATCCAGTCTATTAATTGTTGCCGGGAAGCTAGAGT
AAGTAGTTCGCCAGTTAATAGTTTGCGCAACGTTGTTGCCATTGCTACAGGCATCGTGGTGTCACGCTCG
TCGTTTGGTATGGCTTCATTCAGCTCCGGTTCCCAACGATCAAGGCGAGTTACATGATCCCCCATGTTGT
GCAAAAAAGCGGTTAGCTCCTTCGGTCCTCCGATCGTTGTCAGAAGTAAGTTGGCCGCAGTGTTATCACT
CATGGTTATGGCAGCACTGCATAATTCTCTTACTGTCATGCCATCCGTAAGATGCTTTTCTGTGACTGGT
GAGTACTCAACCAAGTCATTCTGAGAATAGTGTATGCGGCGACCGAGTTGCTCTTGCCCGGCGTCAATAC
GGGATAATACCGCGCCACATAGCAGAACTTTAAAAGTGCTCATCATTGGAAAACGTTCTTCGGGGCGAAA
ACTCTCAAGGATCTTACCGCTGTTGAGATCCAGTTCGATGTAACCCACTCGTGCACCCAACTGATCTTCA
GCATCTTTTACTTTCACCAGCGTTTCTGGGTGAGCAAAAACAGGAAGGCAAAATGCCGCAAAAAAGGGAA
TAAGGGCGACACGGAAATGTTGAATACTCATACTCTTCCTTTTTCAATATTATTGAAGCATTTATCAGGG
TTATTGTCTCATGAGCGGATACATATTTGAATGTATTTAGAAAAATAAACAAATAGGGGTTCCGCGCACA
TTTCCCCGAAAAGTGCCACCTGACGTC
Features (pLannotate 1.2.2; 21 found; start..end, strand, type, name):
     36..80      -  misc_feature   bom (fragment): basis of mobility region from pBR322
    235..614     +  enhancer       CMV enhancer: human cytomegalovirus immediate early enhancer
    615..818     +  promoter       CMV promoter: human cytomegalovirus (CMV) immediate early promoter
    814..847     +  LTR            5' LTR (truncated) (fragment): truncated 5' long terminal repeat (LTR) from HIV-1
    863..881     +  promoter       T7 promoter: promoter for bacteriophage T7 RNA polymerase
    942..2669    +  CDS            POLG_HCVGL (fragment): Experimental evidence at protein level: Swiss-Prot protein existence level 1. [Protease NS2]: Cysteine protease required for the proteolytic auto-cleavage between the non-structural proteins NS2 and NS3 (By similarity). The N-terminus of NS3 is required for the function of NS2 protease (active region NS2-3) (By similarity). Promotes the initiation of viral particle assembly by mediating the interaction between structural and non-structural proteins (By similarity). From Hepatitis C virus (isolate Glasgow) (HCV).
   2745..2786    +  CDS            V5 tag: epitope tag from simian virus 5
   2842..3066    +  polyA_signal   bGH poly(A) signal: bovine growth hormone polyadenylation signal
   3070..3091    +  promoter       SV40 promoter (fragment): SV40 enhancer and early promoter
   3112..3540    +  rep_origin     f1 ori (sequence partly withheld): f1 bacteriophage origin of replication; arrow indicates direction of (+) strand synthesis
   3554..3884    +  promoter       SV40 promoter: SV40 enhancer and early promoter
   3951..4742    +  CDS            neo: KKA2_KLEPN - Also known as kan, nptII. Experimental evidence at protein level: Swiss-Prot protein existence level 1. Resistance to kanamycin, neomycin, paromomycin, ribostamycin, butirosin and gentamicin B. From Klebsiella pneumoniae.
   4768..4926    +  CDS            ble (fragment): BLE_KLEPN - Experimental evidence at protein level: Swiss-Prot protein existence level 1. Binding protein with a strong affinity to the bleomycin family of antibiotics. Binds to CL990; an antimitotic-antibiotic compound. From Klebsiella pneumoniae.
   4921..5042    +  polyA_signal   SV40 poly(A) signal: SV40 polyadenylation signal
   5115..5131    -  protein_bind   lac operator: The lac repressor binds to the lac operator to inhibit transcription in E. coli. This inhibition can be relieved by adding lactose or isopropyl-β-D-thiogalactopyranoside (IPTG). lac repressor encoded by lacI
   5139..5169    -  promoter       lac promoter: promoter for the E. coli lac operon
   5184..5205    -  protein_bind   CAP binding site: CAP binding activates transcription in the presence of cAMP. E. coli catabolite activator protein
   5218..5310    -  CDS            lacI (fragment): lac repressor; lacI; The lac repressor binds to the lac operator to inhibit transcription in E. coli. This inhibition can be relieved by adding lactose or isopropyl-β-D-thiogalactopyranoside (IPTG).
   5493..6081    -  rep_origin     ori: high-copy-number ColE1/pMB1/pBR322/pUC origin of replication
   6252..7112    -  CDS            AmpR: β-lactamase; bla; confers resistance to ampicillin, carbenicillin, and related antibiotics
   7113..7217    -  promoter       AmpR promoter: bla
