>Addgene plasmid #97382 | UKNP1.11.6 | addgene full sequence | sequence record 189799 | Addgene NGS Result
TCGACGGATCGGGAGATCTCCCGATCCCCTATGGTGCACTCTCAGTACAATCTGCTCTGATGCCGCATAG
TTAAGCCAGTATCTGCTCCCTGCTTGTGTGTTGGAGGTCGCTGAGTAGTGCGCGAGCAAAATTTAAGCTA
CAACAAGGCAAGGCTTGACCGACAATTGCATGAAGAATCTGCTTAGGGTTAGGCGTTTTGCGCTGCTTCG
CGATGTACGGGCCAGATATACGCGTTGACATTGATTATTGACTAGTTATTAATAGTAATCAATTACGGGG
TCATTAGTTCATAGCCCATATATGGAGTTCCGCGTTACATAACTTACGGTAAATGGCCCGCCTGGCTGAC
CGCCCAACGACCCCCGCCCATTGACGTCAATAATGACGTATGTTCCCATAGTAACGCCAATAGGGACTTT
CCATTGACGTCAATGGGTGGAGTATTTACGGTAAACTGCCCACTTGGCAGTACATCAAGTGTATCATATG
CCAAGTACGCCCCCTATTGACGTCAATGACGGTAAATGGCCCGCCTGGCATTATGCCCAGTACATGACCT
TATGGGACTTTCCTACTTGGCAGTACATCTACGTATTAGTCATCGCTATTACCATGGTGATGCGGTTTTG
GCAGTACATCAATGGGCGTGGATAGCGGTTTGACTCACGGGGATTTCCAAGTCTCCACCCCATTGACGTC
AATGGGAGTTTGTTTTGGCACCAAAATCAACGGGACTTTCCAAAATGTCGTAACAACTCCGCCCCATTGA
CGCAAATGGGCGGTAGGCGTGTACGGTGGGAGGTCTATATAAGCAGAGCTCTCTGGCTAACTAGAGAACC
CACTGCTTACTGGCTTATCGAAATTAATACGACTCACTATAGGGAGACCCAAGCTGGCTAGTTAAGCTTG
GTACCGAGCTCGGATCCAGTACCCTTCACCATGGGTTGCTCTTTCTCTATCTTCCTTCTGGCCCTGCTCT
CTTGCTTGACTGTACCCGCTTCGGCCTACCAAGTGCGCAACAGCTCGGGGCTTTATCATGTCACCAATGA
TTGCCCTAACTCGAGTATTGTGTACGAGGCGGCCGATGCCATCCTGCACACTCCGGGGTGTGTCCCTTGC
GTTCGCGAGGGTAACGCCTCGAGGTGTTGGGTGGCGGTGACCCCCACGGTGGCCACCAGGGATGGCAAAC
TCCCCACAACGCAGCTTCGACGTCACATCGATCTGCTTGTCGGGAGCGCCACCCTCTGCTCGGCCCTCTA
CGTGGGGGACCTGTGCGGGTCCGTCTTCCTTGTCGGCCAACTGTTTACCTTCTCTCCCAGACACCACTGG
ACGACGCAAGGCTGTAATTGTTCTATCTATCCCGGCCACATAACGGGTCACCGCATGGCATGGGATATGA
TGATGAACTGGTCCCCTACGGCGGCGTTGGTGATGGCTCAGCTGCTCCGGATCCCACAAGCCATCATGGA
CATGATCGCTGGTGCTCACTGGGGTGTCCTGGCGGGCATAGCGTATTTCTCCATGGTGGGGAACTGGGCG
AAAGTCCTGGTGGTGCTGCTGCTATTTGCCGGCGTCGGCGCGGAAACCCACGTCACCGGAGGAAGCGCCG
GCCACACTGTGGCTGGGCTTGCTGGTTTCCTCACACGAGGCCCCAAGCAGAACATCCAACTGATCAACAC
CAACGGCAGTTGGCACATCAATAGCACGGCCTTGAACTGCAATGACAGCCTTGACACCGGCTGGATAGCA
GGGCTCTTCTATCATCACAAATTCAACTCTTCAGGCTGTTCCGAGAGGTTGGCCAGCTGCCGACGCCTTA
CCGATTTTGCCCAGGGCTGGGGCCCTATCAGTCATGCCAACGGAAGCGGCCCCGACGAGCGCCCCTACTG
CTGGCACTACCCCCCAAGACCTTGCGGTATTGTGCCCGCAAAGAGCGTGTGTGGCCCGGTATATTGCTTC
ACTCCCAGCCCCGTGGTGGTGGGAACGACCGACAGGTCGGGCGCGCCTACCTACAGCTGGGGTGCAAATG
ATACGGACGTCTTCGTCCTTAACAACACCAGGCCACCGCTGGGCAATTGGTTCGGTTGCACCTGGATGAA
CGCAACTGGATTCACCAAAGTGTGCGGAGCACCCCCTTGTGTCATCGGAGGGGCGGGCAACAACACCTTG
CGCTGCCCCACTGATTGTTTCCGCAAGCATCCGGAAGCAACATACTCTCGGTGCGGCTCCGGTCCCTGGA
TTACACCCAGGTGCATGGTCCACTATCCGTATAGGCTTTGGCATTATCCTTGTACCATCAACTACACCAT
ATTCAAAGTCAGGATGTACGTGGGAGGGGTCGAGCACAGGCTGGAAGCTGCCTGCAACTGGACGCGGGGC
GAACGCTGTGATCTGGAAGACAGGGACAGGTCCGAGCTCAGCCCATTGCTGCTGTCCACCACGCAGTGGC
AGGTCCTTCCGTGCTCTTTCACGACCCTGCCAGCCTTGTCCACCGGCCTCATCCACCTCCACCAGAACAT
CGTGGACGTGCAGTACTTATACGGGGTAGGGTCAAGCATCGCGTCCTGGGCCATTAAGTGGGAGTACGTC
GTTCTCCTGTTCCTCCTGCTTGCAGACGCGCGCGTCTGCTCCTGCTTGTGGATGATGTTACTCATATCCC
AAGCGGAGGCGTAAAAGGGTCAAGACAATTCTGCAGATATCCAGCACAGTGGCGGCCGCTCGAGTCTAGA
GGGCCCGCGGTTCGAAGGTAAGCCTATCCCTAACCCTCTCCTCGGTCTCGATTCTACGCGTACCGGTCAT
CATCACCATCACCATTGAGTTTAAACCCGCTGATCAGCCTCGACTGTGCCTTCTAGTTGCCAGCCATCTG
TTGTTTGCCCCTCCCCCGTGCCTTCCTTGACCCTGGAAGGTGCCACTCCCACTGTCCTTTCCTAATAAAA
TGAGGAAATTGCATCGCATTGTCTGAGTAGGTGTCATTCTATTCTGGGGGGTGGGGTGGGGCAGGACAGC
AAGGGGGAGGATTGGGAAGACAATAGCAGGCATGCTGGGGATGCGGTGGGCTCTATGGCTTCTGAGGCGG
AAAGAACCAGCTGGGGCTCTAGGGGGTATCCCC
[124 nt withheld, positions 3114-3237]
C
[91 nt withheld, positions 3239-3329]
A
[49 nt withheld, positions 3331-3379]
CCTTTGACGTTGGAGTCCACGTTCTTT
[37 nt withheld, positions 3407-3443]
ACCCTATCTCGGTCTATTCTTTTGATTTATAAGGGATTTTGCCGATTTCGGCCTATTGGTTAAAAAATGA
GCTGATTTAACAAAAATTTAACGCGAATTAATTCTGTGGAATGTGTGTCAGTTAGGGTGTGGAAAGTCCC
CAGGCTCCCCAGCAGGCAGAAGTATGCAAAGCATGCATCTCAATTAGTCAGCAACCAGGTGTGGAAAGTC
CCCAGGCTCCCCAGCAGGCAGAAGTATGCAAAGCATGCATCTCAATTAGTCAGCAACCATAGTCCCGCCC
CTAACTCCGCCCATCCCGCCCCTAACTCCGCCCAGTTCCGCCCATTCTCCGCCCCATGGCTGACTAATTT
TTTTTATTTATGCAGAGGCCGAGGCCGCCTCTGCCTCTGAGCTATTCCAGAAGTAGTGAGGAGGCTTTTT
TGGAGGCCTAGGCTTTTGCAAAAAGCTCCCGGGAGCTTGTATATCCATTTTCGGATCTGATCAAGAGACA
GGATGAGGATCGTTTCGCATGATTGAACAAGATGGATTGCACGCAGGTTCTCCGGCCGCTTGGGTGGAGA
GGCTATTCGGCTATGACTGGGCACAACAGACAATCGGCTGCTCTGATGCCGCCGTGTTCCGGCTGTCAGC
GCAGGGGCGCCCGGTTCTTTTTGTCAAGACCGACCTGTCCGGTGCCCTGAATGAACTGCAGGACGAGGCA
GCGCGGCTATCGTGGCTGGCCACGACGGGCGTTCCTTGCGCAGCTGTGCTCGACGTTGTCACTGAAGCGG
GAAGGGACTGGCTGCTATTGGGCGAAGTGCCGGGGCAGGATCTCCTGTCATCTCACCTTGCTCCTGCCGA
GAAAGTATCCATCATGGCTGATGCAATGCGGCGGCTGCATACGCTTGATCCGGCTACCTGCCCATTCGAC
CACCAAGCGAAACATCGCATCGAGCGAGCACGTACTCGGATGGAAGCCGGTCTTGTCGATCAGGATGATC
TGGACGAAGAGCATCAGGGGCTCGCGCCAGCCGAACTGTTCGCCAGGCTCAAGGCGCGCATGCCCGACGG
CGAGGATCTCGTCGTGACCCATGGCGATGCCTGCTTGCCGAATATCATGGTGGAAAATGGCCGCTTTTCT
GGATTCATCGACTGTGGCCGGCTGGGTGTGGCGGACCGCTATCAGGACATAGCGTTGGCTACCCGTGATA
TTGCTGAAGAGCTTGGCGGCGAATGGGCTGACCGCTTCCTCGTGCTTTACGGTATCGCCGCTCCCGATTC
GCAGCGCATCGCCTTCTATCGCCTTCTTGACGAGTTCTTCTGAGCGGGACTCTGGGGTTCGCGAAATGAC
CGACCAAGCGACGCCCAACCTGCCATCACGAGATTTCGATTCCACCGCCGCCTTCTATGAAAGGTTGGGC
TTCGGAATCGTTTTCCGGGACGCCGGCTGGATGATCCTCCAGCGCGGGGATCTCATGCTGGAGTTCTTCG
CCCACCCCAACTTGTTTATTGCAGCTTATAATGGTTACAAATAAAGCAATAGCATCACAAATTTCACAAA
TAAAGCATTTTTTTCACTGCATTCTAGTTGTGGTTTGTCCAAACTCATCAATGTATCTTATCATGTCTGT
ATACCGTCGACCTCTAGCTAGAGCTTGGCGTAATCATGGTCATAGCTGTTTCCTGTGTGAAATTGTTATC
CGCTCACAATTCCACACAACATACGAGCCGGAAGCATAAAGTGTAAAGCCTGGGGTGCCTAATGAGTGAG
CTAACTCACATTAATTGCGTTGCGCTCACTGCCCGCTTTCCAGTCGGGAAACCTGTCGTGCCAGCTGCAT
TAATGAATCGGCCAACGCGCGGGGAGAGGCGGTTTGCGTATTGGGCGCTCTTCCGCTTCCTCGCTCACTG
ACTCGCTGCGCTCGGTCGTTCGGCTGCGGCGAGCGGTATCAGCTCACTCAAAGGCGGTAATACGGTTATC
CACAGAATCAGGGGATAACGCAGGAAAGAACATGTGAGCAAAAGGCCAGCAAAAGGCCAGGAACCGTAAA
AAGGCCGCGTTGCTGGCGTTTTTCCATAGGCTCCGCCCCCCTGACGAGCATCACAAAAATCGACGCTCAA
GTCAGAGGTGGCGAAACCCGACAGGACTATAAAGATACCAGGCGTTTCCCCCTGGAAGCTCCCTCGTGCG
CTCTCCTGTTCCGACCCTGCCGCTTACCGGATACCTGTCCGCCTTTCTCCCTTCGGGAAGCGTGGCGCTT
TCTCATAGCTCACGCTGTAGGTATCTCAGTTCGGTGTAGGTCGTTCGCTCCAAGCTGGGCTGTGTGCACG
AACCCCCCGTTCAGCCCGACCGCTGCGCCTTATCCGGTAACTATCGTCTTGAGTCCAACCCGGTAAGACA
CGACTTATCGCCACTGGCAGCAGCCACTGGTAACAGGATTAGCAGAGCGAGGTATGTAGGCGGTGCTACA
GAGTTCTTGAAGTGGTGGCCTAACTACGGCTACACTAGAAGAACAGTATTTGGTATCTGCGCTCTGCTGA
AGCCAGTTACCTTCGGAAAAAGAGTTGGTAGCTCTTGATCCGGCAAACAAACCACCGCTGGTAGCGGTGG
TTTTTTTGTTTGCAAGCAGCAGATTACGCGCAGAAAAAAAGGATCTCAAGAAGATCCTTTGATCTTTTCT
ACGGGGTCTGACGCTCAGTGGAACGAAAACTCACGTTAAGGGATTTTGGTCATGAGATTATCAAAAAGGA
TCTTCACCTAGATCCTTTTAAATTAAAAATGAAGTTTTAAATCAATCTAAAGTATATATGAGTAAACTTG
GTCTGACAGTTACCAATGCTTAATCAGTGAGGCACCTATCTCAGCGATCTGTCTATTTCGTTCATCCATA
GTTGCCTGACTCCCCGTCGTGTAGATAACTACGATACGGGAGGGCTTACCATCTGGCCCCAGTGCTGCAA
TGATACCGCGAGACCCACGCTCACCGGCTCCAGATTTATCAGCAATAAACCAGCCAGCCGGAAGGGCCGA
GCGCAGAAGTGGTCCTGCAACTTTATCCGCCTCCATCCAGTCTATTAATTGTTGCCGGGAAGCTAGAGTA
AGTAGTTCGCCAGTTAATAGTTTGCGCAACGTTGTTGCCATTGCTACAGGCATCGTGGTGTCACGCTCGT
CGTTTGGTATGGCTTCATTCAGCTCCGGTTCCCAACGATCAAGGCGAGTTACATGATCCCCCATGTTGTG
CAAAAAAGCGGTTAGCTCCTTCGGTCCTCCGATCGTTGTCAGAAGTAAGTTGGCCGCAGTGTTATCACTC
ATGGTTATGGCAGCACTGCATAATTCTCTTACTGTCATGCCATCCGTAAGATGCTTTTCTGTGACTGGTG
AGTACTCAACCAAGTCATTCTGAGAATAGTGTATGCGGCGACCGAGTTGCTCTTGCCCGGCGTCAATACG
GGATAATACCGCGCCACATAGCAGAACTTTAAAAGTGCTCATCATTGGAAAACGTTCTTCGGGGCGAAAA
CTCTCAAGGATCTTACCGCTGTTGAGATCCAGTTCGATGTAACCCACTCGTGCACCCAACTGATCTTCAG
CATCTTTTACTTTCACCAGCGTTTCTGGGTGAGCAAAAACAGGAAGGCAAAATGCCGCAAAAAAGGGAAT
AAGGGCGACACGGAAATGTTGAATACTCATACTCTTCCTTTTTCAATATTATTGAAGCATTTATCAGGGT
TATTGTCTCATGAGCGGATACATATTTGAATGTATTTAGAAAAATAAACAAATAGGGGTTCCGCGCACAT
TTCCCCGAAAAGTGCCACCTGACG
Features (pLannotate 1.2.2; 21 found; start..end, strand, type, name):
     30..82      -  misc_feature   bom (fragment): basis of mobility region from pBR322
    237..616     +  enhancer       CMV enhancer: human cytomegalovirus immediate early enhancer
    617..820     +  promoter       CMV promoter: human cytomegalovirus (CMV) immediate early promoter
    816..849     +  LTR            5' LTR (truncated) (fragment): truncated 5' long terminal repeat (LTR) from HIV-1
    865..883     +  promoter       T7 promoter: promoter for bacteriophage T7 RNA polymerase
    944..2671    +  CDS            POLG_HCVGL (fragment): Experimental evidence at protein level: Swiss-Prot protein existence level 1. [Protease NS2]: Cysteine protease required for the proteolytic auto-cleavage between the non-structural proteins NS2 and NS3 (By similarity). The N-terminus of NS3 is required for the function of NS2 protease (active region NS2-3) (By similarity). Promotes the initiation of viral particle assembly by mediating the interaction between structural and non-structural proteins (By similarity). From Hepatitis C virus (isolate Glasgow) (HCV).
   2747..2788    +  CDS            V5 tag: epitope tag from simian virus 5
   2844..3068    +  polyA_signal   bGH poly(A) signal: bovine growth hormone polyadenylation signal
   3072..3093    +  promoter       SV40 promoter (fragment): SV40 enhancer and early promoter
   3114..3542    +  rep_origin     f1 ori (sequence partly withheld): f1 bacteriophage origin of replication; arrow indicates direction of (+) strand synthesis
   3556..3885    +  promoter       SV40 promoter: SV40 enhancer and early promoter
   3952..4743    +  CDS            neo: KKA2_KLEPN - Also known as kan, nptII. Experimental evidence at protein level: Swiss-Prot protein existence level 1. Resistance to kanamycin, neomycin, paromomycin, ribostamycin, butirosin and gentamicin B. From Klebsiella pneumoniae.
   4769..4927    +  CDS            ble (fragment): BLE_KLEPN - Experimental evidence at protein level: Swiss-Prot protein existence level 1. Binding protein with a strong affinity to the bleomycin family of antibiotics. Binds to CL990; an antimitotic-antibiotic compound. From Klebsiella pneumoniae.
   4922..5043    +  polyA_signal   SV40 poly(A) signal: SV40 polyadenylation signal
   5116..5132    -  protein_bind   lac operator: The lac repressor binds to the lac operator to inhibit transcription in E. coli. This inhibition can be relieved by adding lactose or isopropyl-β-D-thiogalactopyranoside (IPTG). lac repressor encoded by lacI
   5140..5170    -  promoter       lac promoter: promoter for the E. coli lac operon
   5185..5206    -  protein_bind   CAP binding site: CAP binding activates transcription in the presence of cAMP. E. coli catabolite activator protein
   5219..5311    -  CDS            lacI (fragment): lac repressor; lacI; The lac repressor binds to the lac operator to inhibit transcription in E. coli. This inhibition can be relieved by adding lactose or isopropyl-β-D-thiogalactopyranoside (IPTG).
   5494..6082    -  rep_origin     ori: high-copy-number ColE1/pMB1/pBR322/pUC origin of replication
   6253..7113    -  CDS            AmpR: β-lactamase; bla; confers resistance to ampicillin, carbenicillin, and related antibiotics
   7114..7218    -  promoter       AmpR promoter: bla
