[The description below was written by a language model from this plasmid's Addgene catalogue record and pLannotate feature annotations shown in this document.]
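Description:
UKNP1.11.6 is a mammalian expression plasmid built on the Invitrogen pcDNA3.1 V5-His TOPO backbone. It carries the hepatitis C virus E1E2 envelope glycoprotein coding region amplified from patient serum. The name follows the United Kingdom Nottingham Panel convention of genotype, patient number and clone number, so this is genotype 1, patient 11, clone 6. The plasmid is maintained in E. coli at high copy through a ColE1/pUC-type origin with ampicillin selection (AmpR under its own bla promoter), and an f1 origin is also present. For selection in mammalian cells, an SV40 early promoter drives a neomycin/kanamycin phosphotransferase gene terminated by the SV40 polyadenylation signal.

The roughly 1.7 kb insert was introduced by TOPO cloning downstream of the human CMV immediate-early enhancer and promoter and is followed by the bovine growth hormone polyadenylation signal. A T7 promoter sits between the CMV promoter and the insert. The automated annotation labels the insert as a fragment of an HCV polyprotein and attaches generic NS2 protease text. That text comes from the polyprotein reference entry, and the catalogue fields identify the cloned portion as E1E2. A backbone V5 epitope tag is annotated downstream of the insert, but the record does not state whether it is fused in frame to the glycoproteins. Short hits such as the HIV-1 LTR, ble and lacI fragments appear to be partial matches within backbone sequence. The depositor and repository sequences give essentially identical feature maps, differing by a single nucleotide in length.

The plasmid is part of a diverse panel of patient-derived HCV glycoprotein clones assembled for vaccine research and for assessing sensitivity or resistance to neutralising monoclonal antibodies.
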