Addgene plasmid #97382: UKNP1.11.6
Purpose: Expression of HCV E1E2 genes cloned from patient serum. United Kingdom Nottingham Panel x.xx.xx (genotype.patient number.clone number)
Depositing lab: Jonathan Ball. Depositing organization: University of Nottingham. Publication: A Diverse Panel of Hepatitis C Virus Glycoproteins for Use in Vaccine Research Reveals Extremes of Monoclonal Antibody Neutralization Resistance. Urbanowicz RA, McClure CP, Brown RJ, Tsoleridis T, Persson MA, Krey T, Irving WL, Ball JK, Tarr AW. J Virol. 2015 Dec 23;90(7):3288-301. doi: 10.1128/JVI.02700-15. PubMed 26699643.
Backbone
  Vector backbone: pcDNA3.1_V5-His_Topo
  Backbone manufacturer: Invitrogen
  Vector type: Mammalian Expression
Growth in bacteria
  Bacterial resistance: Ampicillin, 100 μg/mL
  Growth temperature: 37°C
  Growth strain: DH5alpha
  Copy number: High Copy
Gene/Insert
  Gene/Insert name: HCV E1E2 (alt name: UKNP1.11.6)
  Species: Hepatitis C virus
  Insert size (bp): 1734
  GenBank ID: KU285177.1
  Cloning method: TOPO Cloning
  Sequencing primers: 5′ T7F; 3′ bGHR
Terms and licenses: Academic/Nonprofit Terms; Industry Terms: Not Available to Industry
How to cite: UKNP1.11.6 was a gift from Jonathan Ball (Addgene plasmid # 97382 ; http://n2t.net/addgene:97382 ; RRID:Addgene_97382)
